>Addgene plasmid #116094 | CMV-TO-ZscHCVP-TEVPZ | addgene full sequence | sequence record 224924 | Addgene NGS Result
TGCGGTGGGCTCTATGGAGATCTATCGATGTTCTGGGGATGCGGTGGGCTCTATGGCTTCTGAGGCGGAA
AGAACCAGCTGGGGCTCTAGGGGGTATCCCC
[124 nt withheld, positions 102-225]
C
[91 nt withheld, positions 227-317]
AGGGTGATGGTTCACGTACCTAGAAGTTCCTATTCCGAAGTTCCTATTCTCTAGAAAGTATAGGAACTTC
CTTGGCCAAAAAGCCTGAACTCACCGCGACGTCTGTCGAGAAGTTTCTGATCGAAAAGTTCGACAGCGTC
TCCGACCTGATGCAGCTCTCGGAGGGCGAAGAATCTCGTGCTTTCAGCTTCGATGTAGGAGGGCGTGGAT
ATGTCCTGCGGGTAAATAGCTGCGCCGATGGTTTCTACAAAGATCGTTATGTTTATCGGCACTTTGCATC
GGCCGCGCTCCCGATTCCGGAAGTGCTTGACATTGGGGAATTCAGCGAGAGCCTGACCTATTGCATCTCC
CGCCGTGCACAGGGTGTCACGTTGCAAGACCTGCCTGAAACCGAACTGCCCGCTGTTCTGCAGCCGGTCG
CGGAGGCCATGGATGCGATCGCTGCGGCCGATCTTAGCCAGACGAGCGGGTTCGGCCCATTCGGACCGCA
AGGAATCGGTCAATACACTACATGGCGTGATTTCATATGCGCGATTGCTGATCCCCATGTGTATCACTGG
CAAACTGTGATGGACGACACCGTCAGTGCGTCCGTCGCGCAGGCTCTCGATGAGCTGATGCTTTGGGCCG
AGGACTGCCCCGAAGTCCGGCACCTCGTGCACGCGGATTTCGGCTCCAACAATGTCCTGACGGACAATGG
CCGCATAACAGCGGTCATTGACTGGAGCGAGGCGATGTTCGGGGATTCCCAATACGAGGTCGCCAACATC
TTCTTCTGGAGGCCGTGGTTGGCTTGTATGGAGCAGCAGACGCGCTACTTCGAGCGGAGGCATCCGGAGC
TTGCAGGATCGCCGCGGCTCCGGGCGTATATGCTCCGCATTGGTCTTGACCAACTCTATCAGAGCTTGGT
TGACGGCAATTTCGATGATGCAGCTTGGGCGCAGGGTCGATGCGACGCAATCGTCCGATCCGGAGCCGGG
ACTGTCGGGCGTACACAAATCGCCCGCAGAAGCGCGGCCGTCTGGACCGATGGCTGTGTAGAAGTACTCG
CCGATAGTGGAAACCGACGCCCCAGCACTCGTCCGAGGGCAAAGGAATAGCACGTACTACGAGATTTCGA
TTCCACCGCCGCCTTCTATGAAAGGTTGGGCTTCGGAATCGTTTTCCGGGACGCCGGCTGGATGATCCTC
CAGCGCGGGGATCTCATGCTGGAGTTCTTCGCCCACCCCAACTTGTTTATTGCAGCTTATAATGGTTACA
AATAAAGCAATAGCATCACAAATTTCACAAATAAAGCATTTTTTTCACTGCATTCTAGTTGTGGTTTGTC
CAAACTCATCAATGTATCTTATCATGTCTGTATACCGTCGACCTCTAGCTAGAGCTTGGCGTAATCATGG
TCATAGCTGTTTCCTGTGTGAAATTGTTATCCGCTCACAATTCCACACAACATACGAGCCGGAAGCATAA
AGTGTAAAGCCTGGGGTGCCTAATGAGTGAGCTAACTCACATTAATTGCGTTGCGCTCACTGCCCGCTTT
CCAGTCGGGAAACCTGTCGTGCCAGCTGCATTAATGAATCGGCCAACGCGCGGGGAGAGGCGGTTTGCGT
ATTGGGCGCTCTTCCGCTTCCTCGCTCACTGACTCGCTGCGCTCGGTCGTTCGGCTGCGGCGAGCGGTAT
CAGCTCACTCAAAGGCGGTAATACGGTTATCCACAGAATCAGGGGATAACGCAGGAAAGAACATGTGAGC
AAAAGGCCAGCAAAAGGCCAGGAACCGTAAAAAGGCCGCGTTGCTGGCGTTTTTCCATAGGCTCCGCCCC
CCTGACGAGCATCACAAAAATCGACGCTCAAGTCAGAGGTGGCGAAACCCGACAGGACTATAAAGATACC
AGGCGTTTCCCCCTGGAAGCTCCCTCGTGCGCTCTCCTGTTCCGACCCTGCCGCTTACCGGATACCTGTC
CGCCTTTCTCCCTTCGGGAAGCGTGGCGCTTTCTCATAGCTCACGCTGTAGGTATCTCAGTTCGGTGTAG
GTCGTTCGCTCCAAGCTGGGCTGTGTGCACGAACCCCCCGTTCAGCCCGACCGCTGCGCCTTATCCGGTA
ACTATCGTCTTGAGTCCAACCCGGTAAGACACGACTTATCGCCACTGGCAGCAGCCACTGGTAACAGGAT
TAGCAGAGCGAGGTATGTAGGCGGTGCTACAGAGTTCTTGAAGTGGTGGCCTAACTACGGCTACACTAGA
AGAACAGTATTTGGTATCTGCGCTCTGCTGAAGCCAGTTACCTTCGGAAAAAGAGTTGGTAGCTCTTGAT
CCGGCAAACAAACCACCGCTGGTAGCGGTGGTTTTTTTGTTTGCAAGCAGCAGATTACGCGCAGAAAAAA
AGGATCTCAAGAAGATCCTTTGATCTTTTCTACGGGGTCTGACGCTCAGTGGAACGAAAACTCACGTTAA
GGGATTTTGGTCATGAGATTATCAAAAAGGATCTTCACCTAGATCCTTTTAAATTAAAAATGAAGTTTTA
AATCAATCTAAAGTATATATGAGTAAACTTGGTCTGACAGTTACCAATGCTTAATCAGTGAGGCACCTAT
CTCAGCGATCTGTCTATTTCGTTCATCCATAGTTGCCTGACTCCCCGTCGTGTAGATAACTACGATACGG
GAGGGCTTACCATCTGGCCCCAGTGCTGCAATGATACCGCGAGACCCACGCTCACCGGCTCCAGATTTAT
CAGCAATAAACCAGCCAGCCGGAAGGGCCGAGCGCAGAAGTGGTCCTGCAACTTTATCCGCCTCCATCCA
GTCTATTAATTGTTGCCGGGAAGCTAGAGTAAGTAGTTCGCCAGTTAATAGTTTGCGCAACGTTGTTGCC
ATTGCTACAGGCATCGTGGTGTCACGCTCGTCGTTTGGTATGGCTTCATTCAGCTCCGGTTCCCAACGAT
CAAGGCGAGTTACATGATCCCCCATGTTGTGCAAAAAAGCGGTTAGCTCCTTCGGTCCTCCGATCGTTGT
CAGAAGTAAGTTGGCCGCAGTGTTATCACTCATGGTTATGGCAGCACTGCATAATTCTCTTACTGTCATG
CCATCCGTAAGATGCTTTTCTGTGACTGGTGAGTACTCAACCAAGTCATTCTGAGAATAGTGTATGCGGC
GACCGAGTTGCTCTTGCCCGGCGTCAATACGGGATAATACCGCGCCACATAGCAGAACTTTAAAAGTGCT
CATCATTGGAAAACGTTCTTCGGGGCGAAAACTCTCAAGGATCTTACCGCTGTTGAGATCCAGTTCGATG
TAACCCACTCGTGCACCCAACTGATCTTCAGCATCTTTTACTTTCACCAGCGTTTCTGGGTGAGCAAAAA
CAGGAAGGCAAAATGCCGCAAAAAAGGGAATAAGGGCGACACGGAAATGTTGAATACTCATACTCTTCCT
TTTTCAATATTATTGAAGCATTTATCAGGGTTATTGTCTCATGAGCGGATACATATTTGAATGTATTTAG
AAAAATAAACAAATAGGGGTTCCGCGCACATTTCCCCGAAAAGTGCCACCTGACGTCGACGGATCGGGAG
ATCTCCCGATCCCCTATGGTGCACTCTCAGTACAATCTGCTCTGATGCCGCATAGTTAAGCCAGTATCTG
CTCCCTGCTTGTGTGTTGGAGGTCGCTGAGTAGTGCGCGAGCAAAATTTAAGCTACAACAAGGCAAGGCT
TGACCGACAATTGCATGAAGAATCTGCTTAGGGTTAGGCGTTTTGCGCTGCTTCGTACGGGCCAGATATA
CGCGTTGACATTGATTATTGACTAGTTATTAATAGTAATCAATTACGGGGTCATTAGTTCATAGCCCATA
TATGGAGTTCCGCGTTACATAACTTACGGTAAATGGCCCGCCTGGCTGACCGCCCAACGACCCCCGCCCA
TTGACGTCAATAATGACGTATGTTCCCATAGTAACGCCAATAGGGACTTTCCATTGACGTCAATGGGTGG
AGTATTTACGGTAAACTGCCCACTTGGCAGTACATCAAGTGTATCATATGCCAAGTACGCCCCCTATTGA
CGTCAATGACGGTAAATGGCCCGCCTGGCATTATGCCCAGTACATGACCTTATGGGACTTTCCTACTTGG
CAGTACATCTACGTATTAGTCATCGCTATTACCATGGTGATGCGGTTTTGGCAGTACATCAATGGGCGTG
GATAGCGGTTTGACTCACGGGGATTTCCAAGTCTCCACCCCATTGACGTCAATGGGAGTTTGTTTTGGCA
CCAAAATCAACGGGACTTTCCAAAATGTCGTAACAACTCCGCCCCATTGACGCAAATGGGCGGTAGGCGT
GTACGGTGGGAGGTCTATATAAGCAGAGCTCTCCCTATCAGTGATAGAGATCTCCCTATCAGTGATAGAG
ATCGTCGACGAGCTCGTTTAGTGAACCGTCAGATCGCCTGGAGACGCCATCCACGCTGTTTTGACCTCCA
TAGAAGACACCGGGACCGATCCAGCCTCCGGACTCTAGCGTTTAAACTTAAGCTCGCCACCATGGGAGAG
CAACTCGAAAAGAAGCTGCAAGCGTTGGAGAAGAAGCTCGCACAACTTGAATGGAAAAATCAGGCACTGG
AAAAGAAACTGGCTCAAGGTGGCTCAGGGAGCGGCTCTGTGGTGCTTGTAGGGCGATTGCTGCTCTCTGG
TTCTGGGTCCGCCCCAATAACGGCCTACGCCCAACAGACACGCGGTCTGCTGGGGTGCATTATTACCTCA
CTTACGGGCAGAGACAAAAACCAGGCTGAGGGAGAAGTTCAGATTGTTTCAACGGCGGCTCAGACCTTTC
TTGCCACCTGTATAAACGGAGTATGCTGGACAGTCTACCATGGTGCAGGGACCCGCACAATAGCGAGTCC
CAAAGGGCCCGTCATACAGATGTATACTAACGTCGATAAGGACCTCGTGGGTTGGCCCGCTCCTCAAGGC
ACGCGATCCCTCACACCTTGTGCGTGCGGCAGTTCAGACCTCTATCTGGTGACTCGCCATGCCGACGTAA
TCCCTGTTCGCCGGAGGGGTGATAGTAGAGGGAGCTTGCTCAGTCCTAGGCCGATTTCCTATCTCAAGGG
CTCAAGCGGCGGCCCATTGCTCTGCCCGGCCGGCCACGCGGTAGGAATTTTCCGGGCCGCAGTTTGCACA
CGCGGCGTCGCAAAAGCAGTAGACTTTATACCAGTAGAGAACCTTGAAACAACGATGAGGTCCCCTGTAT
TTACAGATAACAGTTCCCCTCCGGCTGTCGCTACTAATTTCTCACTCCTCAAACAAGCAGGAGACGTGGA
AGAAAACCCTGGACCCGGGGAGAGTTTGTTTAAGGGGCCAAGGGACTATAACCCAATATCATCCACTATT
TGCCACCTCACTAACGAGAGCGATGGACATACAACCTCTCTCTACGGGATAGGCTTCGGTCCTTTCATCA
TTACCAATAAGCATCTGTTTCGCCGAAACAACGGTACTCTTCTGGTTCAATCTCTTCATGGTGTCTTCAA
GGTGAAAAACACCACTACGCTTCAGCAACACCTGATTGATGGTAGGGATATGATAATTATCAGAATGCCG
AAAGATTTCCCACCTTTTCCACAGAAGCTGAAATTCAGGGAACCGCAGAGAGAGGAGAGGATTTGTTTGG
TAACGACCAACTTCCAGACGAAGAGTATGAGTTCTATGGTGTCCGACACTAGCTGCACGTTCCCCTCAAG
TGATGGGATATTCTGGAAACACTGGATACAGACTAAAGACGGACAGTGTGGAAGCCCATTGGTTTCCACC
CGAGATGGTTTTATCGTGGGTATCCATAGCGCCTCTAATTTCACAAACACGAACAACTATTTCACTTCAG
TGCCCAAAAACTTTATGGAGCTGCTCACAAACCAAGAAGCGCAGCAGTGGGTAAGCGGTTGGAGACTTAA
CGCTGACTCAGTTCTCTGGGGGGGGCACAAAGTATTCATGGTAAAGCCAGAGGAGCCATTCCAACCAGTC
AAAGAAGCCACACAACTTATGAACAGCGGAGGCGCGCTTAAGAAGGAACTTCAAGCAAACAAAAAAGAGT
TGGCCCAACTGAAGTGGGAGTTGCAGGCGCTCAAAAAGGAGCTCGCCCAGAGCTAGCTCGAGGAGGGCCC
GAACAAAAACTCATCTCAGAAGAGGATCTGAATAGCGCCGTCGACCATCATCATAATCATCATTGAGTTT
AAACCCGCTGATCAGCCTCGACTGTGCCTTCTAGTTGCCAGCCATCTGTTGTTTGCCCCTCCCCCGTGCC
TTCCTTGACCCTGGAAGGTGCCACTCCCACTGTCCTTTCCTAATAAAATGAGGAAATTGCATCGCATTGT
CTGAGTAGGTGTCATTCTATTCTGGGGGGTGGGGTGGGGCAGGACAGCAAGGGGGAGGATTGGGAAGACA
ATAGCAGGCATGCTGGGGA
Features (pLannotate 1.2.2; 24 found; start..end, strand, type, name):
     33..56      +  polyA_signal   bGH poly(A) signal (fragment): bovine growth hormone polyadenylation signal
     60..81      +  promoter       SV40 promoter (fragment): SV40 enhancer and early promoter
    102..335     +  rep_origin     f1 ori (fragment) (sequence partly withheld): f1 bacteriophage origin of replication; arrow indicates direction of (+) strand synthesis
    340..387     +  protein_bind   FRT: FLP-mediated recombination occurs in the 8-bp core sequence TCTAGAAA (Turan and Bode, 2011). FLP recombinase from the Saccharomyces cerevisiae 2μ plasmid
    395..1417    +  CDS            HygR: aminoglycoside phosphotransferase from E. coli; aph(4)-Ia; confers resistance to hygromycin
   1427..1552    +  CDS            ble (fragment): BLE_KLEPN - Experimental evidence at protein level: Swiss-Prot protein existence level 1. Binding protein with a strong affinity to the bleomycin family of antibiotics. Binds to CL990; an antimitotic-antibiotic compound. From Klebsiella pneumoniae.
   1547..1668    +  polyA_signal   SV40 poly(A) signal: SV40 polyadenylation signal
   1741..1757    -  protein_bind   lac operator: The lac repressor binds to the lac operator to inhibit transcription in E. coli. This inhibition can be relieved by adding lactose or isopropyl-β-D-thiogalactopyranoside (IPTG). lac repressor encoded by lacI
   1765..1795    -  promoter       lac promoter: promoter for the E. coli lac operon
   1810..1831    -  protein_bind   CAP binding site: CAP binding activates transcription in the presence of cAMP. E. coli catabolite activator protein
   1844..1936    -  CDS            lacI (fragment): lac repressor; lacI; The lac repressor binds to the lac operator to inhibit transcription in E. coli. This inhibition can be relieved by adding lactose or isopropyl-β-D-thiogalactopyranoside (IPTG).
   2119..2707    -  rep_origin     ori: high-copy-number ColE1/pMB1/pBR322/pUC origin of replication
   2878..3738    -  CDS            AmpR: β-lactamase; bla; confers resistance to ampicillin, carbenicillin, and related antibiotics
   3739..3843    -  promoter       AmpR promoter: bla
   3902..3954    -  misc_feature   bom (fragment): basis of mobility region from pBR322
   4104..4483    +  enhancer       CMV enhancer: human cytomegalovirus immediate early enhancer
   4484..4687    +  promoter       CMV promoter: human cytomegalovirus (CMV) immediate early promoter
   4689..4708    +  promoter       PLtetO-1 promoter (fragment): modified phage lambda PL promoter with tet operator sites (Lutz and Bujard, 1997)
   4710..4729    +  promoter       PLtetO-1 promoter (fragment): modified phage lambda PL promoter with tet operator sites (Lutz and Bujard, 1997)
   4737..4770    +  promoter       TRE3GV promoter (fragment): 3rd-generation Tet-responsive promoter that can be activated by binding of Tet-On® 3G, optimized for retroviral and lentiviral vectors
   5018..5608    +  CDS            POLG_HCV1 (fragment): Experimental evidence at protein level: Swiss-Prot protein existence level 1. [RNA-directed RNA polymerase]: RNA-dependent RNA polymerase that performs primer-template recognition and RNA synthesis during viral replication. From Hepatitis C virus genotype 1a (isolate 1) (HCV).
   5621..5646    +  CDS            P2A (fragment): 2A peptide from porcine teschovirus-1 polyprotein Eukaryotic ribosomes fail to insert a peptide bond between the Gly and Pro residues, yielding separate polypeptides.
   5654..6361    +  CDS            POLG_TEV (fragment): Experimental evidence at protein level: Swiss-Prot protein existence level 1. [Nuclear inclusion protein A]: has RNA-binding and proteolytic activities. From Tobacco etch virus (TEV).
   6569..17      +  polyA_signal   bGH poly(A) signal (across the origin): bovine growth hormone polyadenylation signal
