[The description below was written by a language model from this plasmid's Addgene catalogue record and pLannotate feature annotations shown in this document.]
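Description:
CMV-TO-ZscHCVP-TEVPZ is a mammalian expression plasmid of about 6.8 kb built on the CMV-TO-FlpIn backbone. It is maintained in E. coli through a high-copy ColE1/pUC-type origin and an ampicillin resistance (β-lactamase) gene. The backbone also carries an FRT site placed directly upstream of a hygromycin resistance coding sequence followed by an SV40 polyadenylation signal. No intact promoter is annotated ahead of this marker. That arrangement is typical of Flp-In style vectors, where FLP-mediated recombination into a genomic FRT landing site supplies the promoter and allows hygromycin selection of single-copy integrants. A partial f1 origin and lac promoter/operator remnants are also present as backbone leftovers.

The payload is driven by the human CMV immediate-early enhancer and promoter, followed by short matches to tet operator sequences. This fits the "TO" in the name and suggests that transcription can be repressed in cells expressing the Tet repressor and induced with tetracycline or doxycycline. The synthetic insert encodes two viral proteases in one open reading frame: a segment matching the hepatitis C virus polyprotein, presumably the HCV protease (HCVP) named in the insert, and a segment matching the tobacco etch virus NIa protease (TEVP). A partial match to a P2A sequence lies between them, which would yield separate polypeptides from a single transcript, and a bGH polyadenylation signal terminates the unit. Unannotated sequence flanks both protease segments. The "Z" elements in the name may correspond to fused interaction domains there, but the record does not define them or the "sc" designation. The stated purpose is simply to express a combination of proteases, and the plasmid comes from work on programmable protein circuits in living cells.
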