Addgene plasmid #116094: CMV-TO-ZscHCVP-TEVPZ
Purpose: Expresses a combination of proteases
Depositing lab: Michael Elowitz. Depositing organization: California Institute of Technology. Publication: Programmable protein circuits in living cells. Gao XJ, Chong LS, Kim MS, Elowitz MB. Science. 2018 Sep 21;361(6408):1252-1258. doi: 10.1126/science.aat5062. PubMed 30237357.
Backbone
  Vector backbone: CMV-TO-FlpIn
  Vector type: Mammalian Expression
Growth in bacteria
  Bacterial resistance: Ampicillin, 100 μg/mL
  Growth temperature: 37°C
  Growth strain: DH5alpha
  Copy number: High Copy
Gene/Insert
  Gene/Insert name: ZscHCVP-TEVPZ
  Species: Synthetic
  Cloning method: Gibson Cloning
Terms and licenses: Academic/Nonprofit Terms; Industry Terms: Not Available to Industry
How to cite: CMV-TO-ZscHCVP-TEVPZ was a gift from Michael Elowitz (Addgene plasmid # 116094 ; http://n2t.net/addgene:116094 ; RRID:Addgene_116094)
